Addgene plasmid #37374: pT7-EGFP-C1-HsPAN3
Depositing lab: Elisa Izaurralde. Depositing organization: Max Planck Institute for Developmental Biology. Publication: GW182 proteins directly recruit cytoplasmic deadenylase complexes to miRNA targets. Braun JE, Huntzinger E, Fauser M, Izaurralde E. Mol Cell. 2011 Oct 7;44(1):120-33. 10.1016/j.molcel.2011.09.007 PubMed 21981923.
Backbone
  Vector backbone: pEGFP-C1
  Backbone manufacturer: Clontech
  Backbone size w/o insert (bp): 4759
  Total vector size (bp): 6823
  Modifications to backbone: T7-promoter upstream of the EGFP-gene.
  Vector type: Mammalian Expression
  Selectable markers: Neomycin (select with G418)
Growth in bacteria
  Bacterial resistance: Kanamycin, 50 μg/mL
  Growth temperature: 37°C
  Growth strain: DH5alpha
  Copy number: High Copy
Gene/Insert
  Gene/Insert name: HsPAN3 (alt name: PAN3)
  Species: H. sapiens (human)
  Insert size (bp): 2064
  Entrez Gene: PAN3 (a.k.a. RP11-179F17.3)
  Promoter: CMV
  Tag / fusion protein: EGFP (N terminal on backbone)
  Cloning method: Restriction Enzyme; 5′ cloning site XhoI (not destroyed); 3′ cloning site KpnI (not destroyed)
  Sequencing primers: 5′ EGFP-C; 3′ SV40pA-R
Terms and licenses: Academic/Nonprofit Terms; Industry Terms: Not Available to Industry
How to cite: pT7-EGFP-C1-HsPAN3 was a gift from Elisa Izaurralde (Addgene plasmid # 37374 ; http://n2t.net/addgene:37374 ; RRID:Addgene_37374)
