[The description below was written by a language model from this plasmid's Addgene catalogue record and pLannotate feature annotations shown in this document.]
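Description:
pT7-EGFP-C1-HsPAN3 is a 6.8 kb mammalian expression plasmid built on the Clontech pEGFP-C1 backbone. The backbone was modified by inserting a bacteriophage T7 promoter upstream of the EGFP gene. It replicates in E. coli at high copy from a ColE1/pUC-type origin and also carries an f1 origin for single-stranded DNA production. One Tn5 aminoglycoside phosphotransferase gene (NeoR/KanR) provides both selections. A bacterial bla-type promoter drives it for kanamycin resistance in bacteria, and the SV40 enhancer/early promoter drives it for G418 selection in mammalian cells. The cassette ends in an HSV TK polyadenylation signal.

The payload is the human PAN3 coding sequence (about 2.1 kb), cloned between the XhoI and KpnI sites of the multiple cloning site, directly downstream of EGFP, so the protein carries an N-terminal EGFP tag. The annotation tool matched the insert to the mouse Pan3 protein entry, but the catalogue records it as human, so this probably reflects homology. The CMV immediate-early enhancer and promoter drive transcription in mammalian cells, with the SV40 poly(A) signal terminating it. The T7 promoter lies between the CMV promoter and EGFP, so the same fusion can also be transcribed by T7 RNA polymerase, for example for in vitro transcription and translation. Short annotated fragments such as the HIV-1 LTR, SV40 large T antigen, ble and bGH poly(A) hits appear to be partial matches to backbone sequence rather than functional elements.

PAN3 is the regulatory subunit of the PAN2–PAN3 cytoplasmic deadenylase complex, which shortens mRNA poly(A) tails in general and miRNA-mediated mRNA turnover. The plasmid comes from a study of how GW182 proteins recruit deadenylase complexes to miRNA targets. It is suited to localisation studies and GFP-based interaction assays of tagged PAN3 in human cells.
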