Features (pLannotate 1.2.2; 18 found; start..end, strand, type, name):
     61..364     +  enhancer       CMV enhancer: human cytomegalovirus immediate early enhancer
    365..568     +  promoter       CMV promoter: human cytomegalovirus (CMV) immediate early promoter
    564..597     +  LTR            5' LTR (truncated) (fragment): truncated 5' long terminal repeat (LTR) from HIV-1
    613..631     +  promoter       T7 promoter: promoter for bacteriophage T7 RNA polymerase
    665..1381    +  CDS            EGFP: EGFP is a basic (constitutively fluorescent) green fluorescent protein published in 1996, derived from Aequorea victoria. It is reported to be a rapidly-maturing weak dimer with moderate acid sensitivity.
   1382..1402    +  misc_feature   MCS (fragment): multiple cloning site
   1403..3457    +  CDS            Pan3 (fragment): PAN3_MOUSE - Experimental evidence at protein level: Swiss-Prot protein existence level 1. Regulatory subunit of the poly(A)-nuclease (PAN) deadenylation complex, one of two cytoplasmic mRNA deadenylases involved in general and miRNA-mediated mRNA turnover. PAN specifically shortens poly(A) tails of RNA and the activity is stimulated by poly(A)-binding protein (PABP). PAN deadenylation is followed by rapid degradation of the shortened mRNA tails by the CCR4-NOT complex. Deadenylated mRNAs are then degraded by two alternative mechanisms, namely exosome-mediated 3'-5' exonucleolytic degradation,
   3467..3492    +  misc_feature   MCS (fragment): multiple cloning site
   3504..3588    +  CDS            large T antigen (fragment): large T antigen from SV40 (simian virus 40)
   3611..3732    +  polyA_signal   SV40 poly(A) signal: SV40 polyadenylation signal
   3766..4194    -  rep_origin     f1 ori (sequence partly withheld): f1 bacteriophage origin of replication; arrow indicates direction of (+) strand synthesis
   4221..4325    +  promoter       AmpR promoter: bla
   4327..4684    +  promoter       SV40 promoter: SV40 enhancer and early promoter
   4719..5513    +  CDS            NeoR/KanR: aminoglycoside phosphotransferase from Tn5; aph(3')-II (or nptII); confers resistance to neomycin, kanamycin, and G418 (Geneticin®)
   5534..5686    +  CDS            ble (fragment): BLE_KLEPN - Experimental evidence at protein level: Swiss-Prot protein existence level 1. Binding protein with a strong affinity to the bleomycin family of antibiotics. Binds to CL990; an antimitotic-antibiotic compound. From Klebsiella pneumoniae.
   5745..5792    +  polyA_signal   HSV TK poly(A) signal: herpes simplex virus thymidine kinase polyadenylation signal (Cole and Stacy, 1985)
   5883..5899    -  polyA_signal   bGH poly(A) signal (fragment): bovine growth hormone polyadenylation signal
   6121..6709    +  rep_origin     ori: high-copy-number ColE1/pMB1/pBR322/pUC origin of replication
>Addgene plasmid #37374 | pT7-EGFP-C1-HsPAN3 | depositor full sequence | sequence record 47079 | pT7-EGFP-C1-HsPAN3 sequence 6823 bps
TAGTTATTAATAGTAATCAATTACGGGGTCATTAGTTCATAGCCCATATATGGAGTTCCGCGTTACATAA
CTTACGGTAAATGGCCCGCCTGGCTGACCGCCCAACGACCCCCGCCCATTGACGTCAATAATGACGTATG
TTCCCATAGTAACGCCAATAGGGACTTTCCATTGACGTCAATGGGTGGAGTATTTACGGTAAACTGCCCA
CTTGGCAGTACATCAAGTGTATCATATGCCAAGTACGCCCCCTATTGACGTCAATGACGGTAAATGGCCC
GCCTGGCATTATGCCCAGTACATGACCTTATGGGACTTTCCTACTTGGCAGTACATCTACGTATTAGTCA
TCGCTATTACCATGGTGATGCGGTTTTGGCAGTACATCAATGGGCGTGGATAGCGGTTTGACTCACGGGG
ATTTCCAAGTCTCCACCCCATTGACGTCAATGGGAGTTTGTTTTGGCACCAAAATCAACGGGACTTTCCA
AAATGTCGTAACAACTCCGCCCCATTGACGCAAATGGGCGGTAGGCGTGTACGGTGGGAGGTCTATATAA
GCAGAGCTCTCTGGCTAACTAGAGAACCCACTGCTTACTGGCTTATCGAAATTAATACGACTCACTATAG
GGAGACCCAAGCTCTAGCGCTACCGGTCGCCACCATGGTGAGCAAGGGCGAGGAGCTGTTCACCGGGGTG
GTGCCCATCCTGGTCGAGCTGGACGGCGACGTAAACGGCCACAAGTTCAGCGTGTCCGGCGAGGGCGAGG
GCGATGCCACCTACGGCAAGCTGACCCTGAAGTTCATCTGCACCACCGGCAAGCTGCCCGTGCCCTGGCC
CACCCTCGTGACCACCCTGACCTACGGCGTGCAGTGCTTCAGCCGCTACCCCGACCACATGAAGCAGCAC
GACTTCTTCAAGTCCGCCATGCCCGAAGGCTACGTCCAGGAGCGCACCATCTTCTTCAAGGACGACGGCA
ACTACAAGACCCGCGCCGAGGTGAAGTTCGAGGGCGACACCCTGGTGAACCGCATCGAGCTGAAGGGCAT
CGACTTCAAGGAGGACGGCAACATCCTGGGGCACAAGCTGGAGTACAACTACAACAGCCACAACGTCTAT
ATCATGGCCGACAAGCAGAAGAACGGCATCAAGGTGAACTTCAAGATCCGCCACAACATCGAGGACGGCA
GCGTGCAGCTCGCCGACCACTACCAGCAGAACACCCCCATCGGCGACGGCCCCGTGCTGCTGCCCGACAA
CCACTACCTGAGCACCCAGTCCGCCCTGAGCAAAGACCCCAACGAGAAGCGCGATCACATGGTCCTGCTG
GAGTTCGTGACCGCCGCCGGGATCACTCTCGGCATGGACGAGCTGTACAAGTCCGGACTCAGATCTCGAG
CTATGGATGGAGGTGCTTTAACTGATACAAGTCTCACAGATTCCTATTTTAGCACCAGCTTTATTGGAGT
CAATGGATTTGGAAGCCCTGTAGAAACAAAATATCCCCTGATGCAGAGAATGACTAATAGTAGCAGCTCC
CCAAGCCTTCTAAATGACAGTGCCAAGCCATATTCAGCCCATGATCCTCTAACATCACCTGCTTCATCCT
TGTTTAATGACTTTGGTGCCCTCAACATCTCTCAGAGACGAAAGACACCAAATCCTACTGCAAGCGAGTT
TATTCCTAAAGGAGGATCAACCTCCAGGCTGAGTAACGTGTCCCAGTCAAATATGTCTGCCTTCTCTCAA
GTTTTCTCTCACCCATCCATGGGAAGCCCTGCTACTGCTGGATTAGCGCCAGGAATGTCGTTGTCTGCTG
GGTCTTCCCCTCTTCATTCCCCCAAGATTACTCCACATACTTCTCCTGCTCCCAGAAGAAGAAGTCACAC
TCCAAATCCAGCAAGTTACATGGTGCCTTCTAGTGCCTCTACATCTGTTAATAATCCTGTTTCTCAGACT
CCGTCTTCTGGTCAGGTGATCCAAAAGGAAACTGTTGGTGGGACGACTTACTTCTATACAGACACAACTC
CAGCACCTTTGACTGGAATGGTGTTTCCAAACTATCATATTTATCCTCCAACTGCACCTCACGTTGCTTA
TATGCAACCGAAAGCAAACGCACCTTCCTTCTTCATGGCTGATGAACTCCGACAGGAGCTGATCAACAGA
CATTTAATAACAATGGCTCAAATTGATCAAGCAGATATGCCAGCAGTTCCTACAGAGGTTGACAGCTACC
ATAGCCTATTCCCTCTAGAACCACTGCCACCTCCCAACCGGATACAGAAATCAAGTAATTTTGGATATAT
TACATCTTGCTACAAAGCTGTAAACAGCAAAGATGATCTGCCATATTGCCTTCGGAGGATACATGGTTTT
CGTCTTGTTAACACAAAGTGCATGGTGTTGGTCGACATGTGGAAGAAAATTCAACACTCAAATATCGTAA
CTTTGCGTGAAGTATTTACCACTAAAGCATTTGCTGAGCCCTCTCTTGTGTTTGCACATGATTTCCATGC
TGGAGGAGAAACTATGATGAGCAGACACTTTAATGACCCTAATGCTGATGCCTACTTCACCAAGAGAAAG
TGGGGTCAGCACGAGGGACCATTGCCCAGGCAGCATGCTGGATTATTGCCAGAATCTCTTATTTGGGCAT
ATATTGTCCAACTAAGTTCTGCATTGCGTACCATTCATACAGCAGGTTTGGCATGTCGAGTTATGGATCC
AACAAAGATTCTGATAACTGGCAAAACAAGGTTGCGAGTAAATTGTGTTGGAGTTTTTGATGTTTTAACA
TTTGATAACAGTCAAAATAATAATCCATTGGCATTAATGGCCCAGTACCAGCAAGCAGATCTGATATCAT
TAGGAAAAGTTGTGTTGGCTTTGGCTTGCAACTCTTTGGCAGGAATTCAGCGAGAGAATTTACAGAAAGC
CATGGAACTGGTGACAATCAACTATTCCTCTGACCTGAAGAATCTGATTTTGTATTTGTTGACTGACCAA
AACAGGATGCGAAGTGTAAATGACATCATGCCCATGATTGGTGCTCGATTTTATACTCAATTGGATGCTG
CTCAAATGAGAAATGATGTCATAGAGGAAGACCTTGCAAAGGAGGTTCAAAATGGAAGACTGTTTAGGCT
CCTAGCAAAATTGGGAACAATCAATGAGAGGCCGGAGTTTCAGAAGGATCCCACTTGGTCAGAGACTGGA
GACCGTTATCTGTTGAAACTCTTTAGGGATCATCTTTTTCATCAGGTGACAGAAGCAGGTGCTCCCTGGA
TTGACCTCAGTCATATAATTTCTTGTCTTAACAAGCTAGATGCTGGTGTGCCAGAAAAAATAAGCCTGAT
TTCCAGAGATGAGAAGAGTGTACTTGTGGTGACCTACAGTGACTTAAAGCGCTGCTTTGAAAATACTTTT
CAAGAACTGATTGCAGCTGCAAATGGTCAGTTGTAGGGTACCGCGGGCCCGGGATCCACCGGATCTAGAT
AACTGATCATAATCAGCCATACCACATTTGTAGAGGTTTTACTTGCTTTAAAAAACCTCCCACACCTCCC
CCTGAACCTGAAACATAAAATGAATGCAATTGTTGTTGTTAACTTGTTTATTGCAGCTTATAATGGTTAC
AAATAAAGCAATAGCATCACAAATTTCACAAATAAAGCATTTTTTTCACTGCATTCTAGTTGTGGTTTGT
CCAAACTCATCAATGTATCTTAACGCGTAAATTGTAAGCGTTAATATTTTGTTAAAATTCGCGTTAAATT
TTTGTTAAATCAGCTCATTTTTTAACCAATAGGCCGAAATCGGCAAAATCCCTTATAAATCAAAAGAATA
GACCGAGATAGGGT
[37 nt withheld, positions 3865-3901]
AAAGAACGTGGACTCCAACGTCAAAGG
[49 nt withheld, positions 3929-3977]
T
[91 nt withheld, positions 3979-4069]
G
[124 nt withheld, positions 4071-4194]
CAGGTGGCACTTTTCGGGGAAATGTGCGCGGAACCCCTATTTGTTTATTTTTCTAAATACATTCAAATAT
GTATCCGCTCATGAGACAATAACCCTGATAAATGCTTCAATAATATTGAAAAAGGAAGAGTCCTGAGGCG
GAAAGAACCAGCTGTGGAATGTGTGTCAGTTAGGGTGTGGAAAGTCCCCAGGCTCCCCAGCAGGCAGAAG
TATGCAAAGCATGCATCTCAATTAGTCAGCAACCAGGTGTGGAAAGTCCCCAGGCTCCCCAGCAGGCAGA
AGTATGCAAAGCATGCATCTCAATTAGTCAGCAACCATAGTCCCGCCCCTAACTCCGCCCATCCCGCCCC
TAACTCCGCCCAGTTCCGCCCATTCTCCGCCCCATGGCTGACTAATTTTTTTTATTTATGCAGAGGCCGA
GGCCGCCTCGGCCTCTGAGCTATTCCAGAAGTAGTGAGGAGGCTTTTTTGGAGGCCTAGGCTTTTGCAAA
GATCGATCAAGAGACAGGATGAGGATCGTTTCGCATGATTGAACAAGATGGATTGCACGCAGGTTCTCCG
GCCGCTTGGGTGGAGAGGCTATTCGGCTATGACTGGGCACAACAGACAATCGGCTGCTCTGATGCCGCCG
TGTTCCGGCTGTCAGCGCAGGGGCGCCCGGTTCTTTTTGTCAAGACCGACCTGTCCGGTGCCCTGAATGA
ACTGCAAGACGAGGCAGCGCGGCTATCGTGGCTGGCCACGACGGGCGTTCCTTGCGCAGCTGTGCTCGAC
GTTGTCACTGAAGCGGGAAGGGACTGGCTGCTATTGGGCGAAGTGCCGGGGCAGGATCTCCTGTCATCTC
ACCTTGCTCCTGCCGAGAAAGTATCCATCATGGCTGATGCAATGCGGCGGCTGCATACGCTTGATCCGGC
TACCTGCCCATTCGACCACCAAGCGAAACATCGCATCGAGCGAGCACGTACTCGGATGGAAGCCGGTCTT
GTCGATCAGGATGATCTGGACGAAGAGCATCAGGGGCTCGCGCCAGCCGAACTGTTCGCCAGGCTCAAGG
CGAGCATGCCCGACGGCGAGGATCTCGTCGTGACCCATGGCGATGCCTGCTTGCCGAATATCATGGTGGA
AAATGGCCGCTTTTCTGGATTCATCGACTGTGGCCGGCTGGGTGTGGCGGACCGCTATCAGGACATAGCG
TTGGCTACCCGTGATATTGCTGAAGAGCTTGGCGGCGAATGGGCTGACCGCTTCCTCGTGCTTTACGGTA
TCGCCGCTCCCGATTCGCAGCGCATCGCCTTCTATCGCCTTCTTGACGAGTTCTTCTGAGCGGGACTCTG
GGGTTCGAAATGACCGACCAAGCGACGCCCAACCTGCCATCACGAGATTTCGATTCCACCGCCGCCTTCT
ATGAAAGGTTGGGCTTCGGAATCGTTTTCCGGGACGCCGGCTGGATGATCCTCCAGCGCGGGGATCTCAT
GCTGGAGTTCTTCGCCCACCCTAGGGGGAGGCTAACTGAAACACGGAAGGAGACAATACCGGAAGGAACC
CGCGCTATGACGGCAATAAAAAGACAGAATAAAACGCACGGTGTTGGGTCGTTTGTTCATAAACGCGGGG
TTCGGTCCCAGGGCTGGCACTCTGTCGATACCCCACCGAGACCCCATTGGGGCCAATACGCCCGCGTTTC
TTCCTTTTCCCCACCCCACCCCCCAAGTTCGGGTGAAGGCCCAGGGCTCGCAGCCAACGTCGGGGCGGCA
GGCCCTGCCATAGCCTCAGGTTACTCATATATACTTTAGATTGATTTAAAACTTCATTTTTAATTTAAAA
GGATCTAGGTGAAGATCCTTTTTGATAATCTCATGACCAAAATCCCTTAACGTGAGTTTTCGTTCCACTG
AGCGTCAGACCCCGTAGAAAAGATCAAAGGATCTTCTTGAGATCCTTTTTTTCTGCGCGTAATCTGCTGC
TTGCAAACAAAAAAACCACCGCTACCAGCGGTGGTTTGTTTGCCGGATCAAGAGCTACCAACTCTTTTTC
CGAAGGTAACTGGCTTCAGCAGAGCGCAGATACCAAATACTGTCCTTCTAGTGTAGCCGTAGTTAGGCCA
CCACTTCAAGAACTCTGTAGCACCGCCTACATACCTCGCTCTGCTAATCCTGTTACCAGTGGCTGCTGCC
AGTGGCGATAAGTCGTGTCTTACCGGGTTGGACTCAAGACGATAGTTACCGGATAAGGCGCAGCGGTCGG
GCTGAACGGGGGGTTCGTGCACACAGCCCAGCTTGGAGCGAACGACCTACACCGAACTGAGATACCTACA
GCGTGAGCTATGAGAAAGCGCCACGCTTCCCGAAGGGAGAAAGGCGGACAGGTATCCGGTAAGCGGCAGG
GTCGGAACAGGAGAGCGCACGAGGGAGCTTCCAGGGGGAAACGCCTGGTATCTTTATAGTCCTGTCGGGT
TTCGCCACCTCTGACTTGAGCGTCGATTTTTGTGATGCTCGTCAGGGGGGCGGAGCCTATGGAAAAACGC
CAGCAACGCGGCCTTTTTACGGTTCCTGGCCTTTTGCTGGCCTTTTGCTCACATGTTCTTTCCTGCGTTA
TCCCCTGATTCTGTGGATAACCGTATTACCGCCATGCAT
