>Addgene plasmid #37374 | pT7-EGFP-C1-HsPAN3 | addgene partial sequence | sequence record 49350 | EGFP-C 5'-CATGGTCCTGCTGGAGTTCGTG-3'
ACGAGCTGTACAAGTCCGGACTCAGATCTCGAGCTATGGATGGAGGTGCTTTAACTGATACAAGTCTCAC
AGATTCCTATTTTAGCACCAGCTTTATTGGAGTCAATGGATTTGGAAGCCCTGTAGAAACAAAATATCCC
CTGATGCAGAGAATGACTAATAGTAGCAGCTCCCCAAGCCTTCTAAATGACAGTGCCAAGCCATATTCAG
CCCATGATCCTCTAACATCACCTGCTTCATCCTTGTTTAATGACTTTGGTGCCCTCAACATCTCTCAGAG
ACGAAAGACACCAAATCCTACTGCAAGCGAGTTTATTCCTAAAGGAGGATCAACCTCCAGGCTGAGTAAC
GTGTCCCAGTCAAATATGTCTGCCTTCTCTCAAGTTTTCTCTCACCCATCCATGGGAAGCCCTGCTACTG
CTGGATTAGCGCCAGGAATGTCGTTGTCTGCTGGGTCTTCCCCTCTTCATTCCCCCAAGATTACTCCACA
TACTTCTCCTGCTCCCAGAAGAAGAAGTCACACTCCAAATCCAGCAAGTTACATGGTGCCTTCTAGTGCC
TCTACATCTGTTAATAATCCTGTTTCTCAGACTCCGTCTTCTGGTCAGGTGATCCAAAAGGAAACTGTTG
GTGGGACGACTTACTTCTATACAGACACAACTCCAGCACCTTTGACTGGAATGGTGTTTCCAAACTATCA
TATTTATCCTCCAACTGCACCTCACGTTGCTTATATGCAACCGAAAGCAAACGCACCTTCCTTCTTCATG
GCTGATGAACTCCGACAGGAGCTGATCAACAGACATTTAATAACAATGGCTCAAATTGATCAAGCAGATA
TGCCAGCAGTTCCTACAGAGGTTGACAGCTACCATAGCCTATTCCCTCTAGAACCACTGCCACCTCCCAA
CCGG
